Addgene plasmid #224725: pcDNA3.1-HA-GTSE1-S262A
Purpose: For expression of HA-tagged GTSE1 protein with S262A mutation
Depositing lab: Michele Pagano. Depositing organization: NYU Grossman School of Medicine. Publication: Stabilization of GTSE1 by cyclin D1-CDK4/6-mediated phosphorylation promotes cell proliferation: relevance in cancer prognosis. Garcia-Vazquez N, Gonzalez-Robles TJ, Lane E, Spasskaya D, Zhang Q, Kerzhnerman M, Jeong Y, Collu M, Simoneschi D, Ruggles KV, Rona G, Kaisari S, Pagano M. bioRxiv [Preprint]. 2025 Jan 23:2024.06.26.600797. doi: 10.1101/2024.06.26.600797. PubMed 38979260.
Backbone
  Vector backbone: pcDNA3.1
  Vector type: Mammalian Expression
Growth in bacteria
  Bacterial resistance: Ampicillin, 100 μg/mL
  Growth temperature: 37°C
  Growth strain: NEB Stable
  Copy number: Unknown
Gene/Insert
  Gene/Insert name: GTSE1 (alt name: B99)
  Species: H. sapiens (human)
  Insert size (bp): 2200
  Mutation: Serine 262 to Alanine
  Entrez Gene: GTSE1 (a.k.a. B99)
  Promoter: CMV
  Tag / fusion protein: HA (N terminal on backbone)
  Cloning method: Unknown
  Sequencing primers: 5′ CMV Forward
Terms and licenses: Academic/Nonprofit Terms; Industry Terms: Not Available to Industry
Depositor comments: Please visit https://doi.org/10.1101/2024.06.26.600797 for bioRxiv preprint.
How to cite: pcDNA3.1-HA-GTSE1-S262A was a gift from Michele Pagano (Addgene plasmid # 224725 ; http://n2t.net/addgene:224725 ; RRID:Addgene_224725)
