[The description below was written by a language model from this plasmid's Addgene catalogue record and pLannotate feature annotations shown in this document.]
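Description:
pcDNA3.1-HA-GTSE1-S262A is a mammalian expression plasmid built on the pcDNA3.1 backbone, about 7.6 kb in the sequenced record. It carries human GTSE1 (also called B99) with serine 262 changed to alanine. In E. coli it replicates from a high-copy ColE1/pUC-type origin and is selected with ampicillin through the β-lactamase gene and its own promoter. An f1 origin is also present, which would allow single-stranded DNA production. For mammalian cells, a separate cassette places the neomycin phosphotransferase gene between the SV40 early promoter and an SV40 polyadenylation signal. This permits G418 selection of stable transfectants. Short annotated fragments such as bom, ble, lacI and a truncated HIV-1 LTR match appear to be backbone remnants or partial similarity hits rather than functional parts.

The GTSE1 coding sequence (roughly 2.2 kb) is driven by the human cytomegalovirus immediate-early enhancer and promoter and terminated by the bovine growth hormone polyadenylation signal, giving strong constitutive expression after transfection. T7 and SP6 promoters flank the insert, as is usual for this backbone, and can serve for in vitro transcription or as sequencing sites. The catalogue entry records an N-terminal HA epitope tag supplied by the backbone. The feature table does not annotate the tag separately, though there is unannotated space upstream of the GTSE1 open reading frame where it would lie. The tag allows detection and immunoprecipitation of the expressed protein.

The alanine substitution removes a potential phosphorylation site. The associated publication concerns stabilization of GTSE1 by cyclin D1-CDK4/6-mediated phosphorylation, so the construct is presumably used as a non-phosphorylatable mutant for comparison with wild-type GTSE1 in studies of protein stability and cell proliferation.
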