Features (pLannotate 1.2.2; 21 found; start..end, strand, type, name):
     28..80      -  misc_feature   bom (fragment): basis of mobility region from pBR322
    235..614     +  enhancer       CMV enhancer: human cytomegalovirus immediate early enhancer
    615..818     +  promoter       CMV promoter: human cytomegalovirus (CMV) immediate early promoter
    814..847     +  LTR            5' LTR (truncated) (fragment): truncated 5' long terminal repeat (LTR) from HIV-1
    863..881     +  promoter       T7 promoter: promoter for bacteriophage T7 RNA polymerase
   1000..3159    +  CDS            GTSE1: GTSE1_HUMAN - Experimental evidence at protein level: Swiss-Prot protein existence level 1. May be involved in p53-induced cell cycle arrest in G2/M phase by interfering with microtubule rearrangements that are required to enter mitosis. Overexpression delays G2/M phase progression. From Homo sapiens (Human).
   3190..3208    -  promoter       SP6 promoter: promoter for bacteriophage SP6 RNA polymerase
   3234..3458    +  polyA_signal   bGH poly(A) signal: bovine growth hormone polyadenylation signal
   3462..3483    +  promoter       SV40 promoter (fragment): SV40 enhancer and early promoter
   3504..3932    +  rep_origin     f1 ori (sequence partly withheld): f1 bacteriophage origin of replication; arrow indicates direction of (+) strand synthesis
   3946..4275    +  promoter       SV40 promoter: SV40 enhancer and early promoter
   4342..5133    +  CDS            neo: KKA2_KLEPN - Also known as kan, nptII. Experimental evidence at protein level: Swiss-Prot protein existence level 1. Resistance to kanamycin, neomycin, paromomycin, ribostamycin, butirosin and gentamicin B. From Klebsiella pneumoniae.
   5157..5315    +  CDS            ble (fragment): BLE_KLEPN - Experimental evidence at protein level: Swiss-Prot protein existence level 1. Binding protein with a strong affinity to the bleomycin family of antibiotics. Binds to CL990; an antimitotic-antibiotic compound. From Klebsiella pneumoniae.
   5310..5431    +  polyA_signal   SV40 poly(A) signal: SV40 polyadenylation signal
   5504..5520    -  protein_bind   lac operator: The lac repressor binds to the lac operator to inhibit transcription in E. coli. This inhibition can be relieved by adding lactose or isopropyl-β-D-thiogalactopyranoside (IPTG). lac repressor encoded by lacI
   5528..5558    -  promoter       lac promoter: promoter for the E. coli lac operon
   5573..5594    -  protein_bind   CAP binding site: CAP binding activates transcription in the presence of cAMP. E. coli catabolite activator protein
   5607..5699    -  CDS            lacI (fragment): lac repressor; lacI; The lac repressor binds to the lac operator to inhibit transcription in E. coli. This inhibition can be relieved by adding lactose or isopropyl-β-D-thiogalactopyranoside (IPTG).
   5882..6470    -  rep_origin     ori: high-copy-number ColE1/pMB1/pBR322/pUC origin of replication
   6641..7501    -  CDS            AmpR: β-lactamase; bla; confers resistance to ampicillin, carbenicillin, and related antibiotics
   7502..7606    -  promoter       AmpR promoter: bla
>Addgene plasmid #224725 | pcDNA3.1-HA-GTSE1-S262A | addgene full sequence | sequence record 448724 | Addgene NGS Result
GACGGATCGGGAGATCTCCCGATCCCCTATGGTGCACTCTCAGTACAATCTGCTCTGATGCCGCATAGTT
AAGCCAGTATCTGCTCCCTGCTTGTGTGTTGGAGGTCGCTGAGTAGTGCGCGAGCAAAATTTAAGCTACA
ACAAGGCAAGGCTTGACCGACAATTGCATGAAGAATCTGCTTAGGGTTAGGCGTTTTGCGCTGCTTCGCG
ATGTACGGGCCAGATATACGCGTTGACATTGATTATTGACTAGTTATTAATAGTAATCAATTACGGGGTC
ATTAGTTCATAGCCCATATATGGAGTTCCGCGTTACATAACTTACGGTAAATGGCCCGCCTGGCTGACCG
CCCAACGACCCCCGCCCATTGACGTCAATAATGACGTATGTTCCCATAGTAACGCCAATAGGGACTTTCC
ATTGACGTCAATGGGTGGAGTATTTACGGTAAACTGCCCACTTGGCAGTACATCAAGTGTATCATATGCC
AAGTACGCCCCCTATTGACGTCAATGACGGTAAATGGCCCGCCTGGCATTATGCCCAGTACATGACCTTA
TGGGACTTTCCTACTTGGCAGTACATCTACGTATTAGTCATCGCTATTACCATGGTGATGCGGTTTTGGC
AGTACATCAATGGGCGTGGATAGCGGTTTGACTCACGGGGATTTCCAAGTCTCCACCCCATTGACGTCAA
TGGGAGTTTGTTTTGGCACCAAAATCAACGGGACTTTCCAAAATGTCGTAACAACTCCGCCCCATTGACG
CAAATGGGCGGTAGGCGTGTACGGTGGGAGGTCTATATAAGCAGAGCTCTCTGGCTAACTAGAGAACCCA
CTGCTTACTGGCTTATCGAAATTAATACGACTCACTATAGGGAGACCCAAGCTTACCATGGCCTACCCCT
ACGACGTGCCCGACTACGCCTCCCTCGGATCCATGGAAGGAGGCGGCGGCCGCGATGAGCCTTCAGCCTG
CCGGGCAGGGGACGTGAACATGGATGACCCTAAGAAGGAAGACATTCTTCTTTTGGCCGATGAAAAATTT
GACTTCGATCTTTCATTGTCTTCTTCGAGTGCAAATGAAGATGATGAAGTCTTCTTCGGACCCTTTGGAC
ATAAAGAAAGATGTATTGCTGCCAGCTTGGAATTAAATAATCCGGTTCCCGAACAGCCTCCGTTGCCCAC
ATCTGAGAGTCCCTTTGCCTGGAGCCCTCTGGCCGGGGAGAAGTTCGTGGAGGTGTACAAAGAAGCTCAC
TTACTGGCTTTACACATTGAGAGCAGCAGCCGGAACCAGGCAGCCCAAGCTGCCAAGCCTGAAGACCCTC
GGAGCCAGGGCGTGGAAAGATTCATACAGGAGTCAAAATTAAAAATAAACCTCTTTGAGAAAGAAAAGGA
AATGAAGAAAAGCCCCACGTCTCTTAAAAGGGAGACATACTACCTGTCAGACAGCCCCTTGCTGGGGCCC
CCTGTGGGTGAGCCTCGGCTCTTGGCCTCCTCCCCGGCCCTGCCCAGCTCTGGTGCCCAGGCCCGCCTCA
CCCGGGCGCCGGGGCCTCCGCACTCTGCTCATGCTTTGCCCAGGGAATCATGCACTGCTCATGCTGCAAG
TCAGGCAGCGACTCAGAGGAAGCCCGGGACCAAATTGCTGCTGCCTCGAGCGGCCTCTGTTAGAGGAAGA
AGCATCCCTGGGGCTGCGGAGAAGCCCAAGAAAGAGATTCCAGCTGCTCCTTCCAGGACAAAAATCCCAG
CTGAGAAGGAATCCCACCGGGATGTTCTCCCTGACAAACCTGCCCCGGGTGCTGTCAATGTGCCGGCCGC
CGGAAGCCACTTGGGCCAGGGCAAGCGGGCGATCCCTGTTCCAAACAAGTTGGGGCTGAAGAAGACCCTG
TTAAAAGCACCCGGCTCTACCAGCAATCTCGCAAGGAAGTCCTCCTCGGGGCCTGTTTGGAGCGGGGCAT
CCAGTGCGTGCACATCCCCAGCAGTGGGCAAAGCTAAATCAAGTGAATTTGCAAGTATTCCTGCAAATAG
CTCCCGGCCTCTGTCAAACATCAGCAAGTCAGGCAGAATGGGACCCGCCATGCTGCGGCCAGCTCTGCCT
GCAGGCCCTGTGGGGGCATCCTCCTGGCAGGCCAAGCGGGTCGATGTTTCTGAGCTGGCAGCGGAGCAGC
TCACGGCACCCCCCTCAGCATCCCCCACCCAACCCCAGACTCCGGAAGGTGGCGGCCAGTGGCTGAACTC
CAGTTGCGCTTGGTCAGAATCTTCTCAATTGAATAAGACTAGAAGTATCAGACGGCGAGATTCCTGTCTA
AATTCCAAGACAAAGGTTATGCCTACTCCTACAAATCAATTTAAAATTCCTAAGTTTTCTATTGGTGACT
CCCCGGACAGCTCAACACCAAAGCTTTCGCGGGCACAGCGGCCGCAGTCGTGCACGTCAGTTGGCAGGGT
CACTGTCCACAGCACCCCGGTTAGACGCTCATCTGGGCCAGCACCACAAAGCCTGCTGAGCGCATGGCGT
GTGTCAGCCTTGCCCACACCCGCCAGCCGGCGCTGCTCTGGCCTTCCACCGATGACCCCCAAAACGATGC
CCAGGGCCGTGGGCTCTCCCCTGTGTGTGCCAGCTCGGAGACGTTCCTCTGAGCCCCGCAAGAACTCTGC
AATGAGAACTGAACCAACAAGGGAGAGCAACAGAAAGACAGATTCCAGGCTGGTGGATGTGTCCCCTGAC
AGGGGTTCTCCTCCTTCCCGTGTGCCTCAGGCACTTAACTTTTCTCCAGAGGAAAGCGATTCTACTTTCT
CCAAAAGTACTGCCACAGAAGTAGCTCGGGAGGAAGCCAAGCCGGGTGGAGATGCAGCCCCTAGTGAGGC
TCTTCTTGTAGATATCAAACTGGAACCACTCGCGGTCACTCCAGATGCTGCAAGCCAGCCCCTCATTGAC
CTTCCTCTCATCGACTTCTGCGATACCCCAGAAGCACACGTGGCTGTAGGATCTGAAAGCAGGCCTCTGA
TCGACCTCATGACAAACACTCCAGACATGAATAAAAATGTGGCCAAACCTTCACCGGTGGTGGGACAGCT
CATAGACCTGAGCTCCCCTCTGATCCAGCTGAGCCCTGAGGCTGACAAGGAGAACGTGGATTCCCCACTC
CTCAAGTTCTAAGTCGAGCATGCATCTAGAGGGCCCTATTCTATAGTGTCACCTAAATGCTAGAGCTCGC
TGATCAGCCTCGACTGTGCCTTCTAGTTGCCAGCCATCTGTTGTTTGCCCCTCCCCCGTGCCTTCCTTGA
CCCTGGAAGGTGCCACTCCCACTGTCCTTTCCTAATAAAATGAGGAAATTGCATCGCATTGTCTGAGTAG
GTGTCATTCTATTCTGGGGGGTGGGGTGGGGCAGGACAGCAAGGGGGAGGATTGGGAAGACAATAGCAGG
CATGCTGGGGATGCGGTGGGCTCTATGGCTTCTGAGGCGGAAAGAACCAGCTGGGGCTCTAGGGGGTATC
CCC
[124 nt withheld, positions 3504-3627]
C
[91 nt withheld, positions 3629-3719]
A
[49 nt withheld, positions 3721-3769]
CCTTTGACGTTGGAGTCCACGTTCTTT
[37 nt withheld, positions 3797-3833]
ACCCTATCTCGGTCTATTCTTTTGATTTATAAGGGATTTTGCCGATTTCGGCCTATTGGTTAAAAAATGA
GCTGATTTAACAAAAATTTAACGCGAATTAATTCTGTGGAATGTGTGTCAGTTAGGGTGTGGAAAGTCCC
CAGGCTCCCCAGCAGGCAGAAGTATGCAAAGCATGCATCTCAATTAGTCAGCAACCAGGTGTGGAAAGTC
CCCAGGCTCCCCAGCAGGCAGAAGTATGCAAAGCATGCATCTCAATTAGTCAGCAACCATAGTCCCGCCC
CTAACTCCGCCCATCCCGCCCCTAACTCCGCCCAGTTCCGCCCATTCTCCGCCCCATGGCTGACTAATTT
TTTTTATTTATGCAGAGGCCGAGGCCGCCTCTGCCTCTGAGCTATTCCAGAAGTAGTGAGGAGGCTTTTT
TGGAGGCCTAGGCTTTTGCAAAAAGCTCCCGGGAGCTTGTATATCCATTTTCGGATCTGATCAAGAGACA
GGATGAGGATCGTTTCGCATGATTGAACAAGATGGATTGCACGCAGGTTCTCCGGCCGCTTGGGTGGAGA
GGCTATTCGGCTATGACTGGGCACAACAGACAATCGGCTGCTCTGATGCCGCCGTGTTCCGGCTGTCAGC
GCAGGGGCGCCCGGTTCTTTTTGTCAAGACCGACCTGTCCGGTGCCCTGAATGAACTGCAGGACGAGGCA
GCGCGGCTATCGTGGCTGGCCACGACGGGCGTTCCTTGCGCAGCTGTGCTCGACGTTGTCACTGAAGCGG
GAAGGGACTGGCTGCTATTGGGCGAAGTGCCGGGGCAGGATCTCCTGTCATCTCACCTTGCTCCTGCCGA
GAAAGTATCCATCATGGCTGATGCAATGCGGCGGCTGCATACGCTTGATCCGGCTACCTGCCCATTCGAC
CACCAAGCGAAACATCGCATCGAGCGAGCACGTACTCGGATGGAAGCCGGTCTTGTCGATCAGGATGATC
TGGACGAAGAGCATCAGGGGCTCGCGCCAGCCGAACTGTTCGCCAGGCTCAAGGCGCGCATGCCCGACGG
CGAGGATCTCGTCGTGACCCATGGCGATGCCTGCTTGCCGAATATCATGGTGGAAAATGGCCGCTTTTCT
GGATTCATCGACTGTGGCCGGCTGGGTGTGGCGGACCGCTATCAGGACATAGCGTTGGCTACCCGTGATA
TTGCTGAAGAGCTTGGCGGCGAATGGGCTGACCGCTTCCTCGTGCTTTACGGTATCGCCGCTCCCGATTC
GCAGCGCATCGCCTTCTATCGCCTTCTTGACGAGTTCTTCTGAGCGGGACTCTGGGGTTCGAAATGACCG
ACCAAGCGACGCCCAACCTGCCATCACGAGATTTCGATTCCACCGCCGCCTTCTATGAAAGGTTGGGCTT
CGGAATCGTTTTCCGGGACGCCGGCTGGATGATCCTCCAGCGCGGGGATCTCATGCTGGAGTTCTTCGCC
CACCCCAACTTGTTTATTGCAGCTTATAATGGTTACAAATAAAGCAATAGCATCACAAATTTCACAAATA
AAGCATTTTTTTCACTGCATTCTAGTTGTGGTTTGTCCAAACTCATCAATGTATCTTATCATGTCTGTAT
ACCGTCGACCTCTAGCTAGAGCTTGGCGTAATCATGGTCATAGCTGTTTCCTGTGTGAAATTGTTATCCG
CTCACAATTCCACACAACATACGAGCCGGAAGCATAAAGTGTAAAGCCTGGGGTGCCTAATGAGTGAGCT
AACTCACATTAATTGCGTTGCGCTCACTGCCCGCTTTCCAGTCGGGAAACCTGTCGTGCCAGCTGCATTA
ATGAATCGGCCAACGCGCGGGGAGAGGCGGTTTGCGTATTGGGCGCTCTTCCGCTTCCTCGCTCACTGAC
TCGCTGCGCTCGGTCGTTCGGCTGCGGCGAGCGGTATCAGCTCACTCAAAGGCGGTAATACGGTTATCCA
CAGAATCAGGGGATAACGCAGGAAAGAACATGTGAGCAAAAGGCCAGCAAAAGGCCAGGAACCGTAAAAA
GGCCGCGTTGCTGGCGTTTTTCCATAGGCTCCGCCCCCCTGACGAGCATCACAAAAATCGACGCTCAAGT
CAGAGGTGGCGAAACCCGACAGGACTATAAAGATACCAGGCGTTTCCCCCTGGAAGCTCCCTCGTGCGCT
CTCCTGTTCCGACCCTGCCGCTTACCGGATACCTGTCCGCCTTTCTCCCTTCGGGAAGCGTGGCGCTTTC
TCATAGCTCACGCTGTAGGTATCTCAGTTCGGTGTAGGTCGTTCGCTCCAAGCTGGGCTGTGTGCACGAA
CCCCCCGTTCAGCCCGACCGCTGCGCCTTATCCGGTAACTATCGTCTTGAGTCCAACCCGGTAAGACACG
ACTTATCGCCACTGGCAGCAGCCACTGGTAACAGGATTAGCAGAGCGAGGTATGTAGGCGGTGCTACAGA
GTTCTTGAAGTGGTGGCCTAACTACGGCTACACTAGAAGAACAGTATTTGGTATCTGCGCTCTGCTGAAG
CCAGTTACCTTCGGAAAAAGAGTTGGTAGCTCTTGATCCGGCAAACAAACCACCGCTGGTAGCGGTGGTT
TTTTTGTTTGCAAGCAGCAGATTACGCGCAGAAAAAAAGGATCTCAAGAAGATCCTTTGATCTTTTCTAC
GGGGTCTGACGCTCAGTGGAACGAAAACTCACGTTAAGGGATTTTGGTCATGAGATTATCAAAAAGGATC
TTCACCTAGATCCTTTTAAATTAAAAATGAAGTTTTAAATCAATCTAAAGTATATATGAGTAAACTTGGT
CTGACAGTTACCAATGCTTAATCAGTGAGGCACCTATCTCAGCGATCTGTCTATTTCGTTCATCCATAGT
TGCCTGACTCCCCGTCGTGTAGATAACTACGATACGGGAGGGCTTACCATCTGGCCCCAGTGCTGCAATG
ATACCGCGAGACCCACGCTCACCGGCTCCAGATTTATCAGCAATAAACCAGCCAGCCGGAAGGGCCGAGC
GCAGAAGTGGTCCTGCAACTTTATCCGCCTCCATCCAGTCTATTAATTGTTGCCGGGAAGCTAGAGTAAG
TAGTTCGCCAGTTAATAGTTTGCGCAACGTTGTTGCCATTGCTACAGGCATCGTGGTGTCACGCTCGTCG
TTTGGTATGGCTTCATTCAGCTCCGGTTCCCAACGATCAAGGCGAGTTACATGATCCCCCATGTTGTGCA
AAAAAGCGGTTAGCTCCTTCGGTCCTCCGATCGTTGTCAGAAGTAAGTTGGCCGCAGTGTTATCACTCAT
GGTTATGGCAGCACTGCATAATTCTCTTACTGTCATGCCATCCGTAAGATGCTTTTCTGTGACTGGTGAG
TACTCAACCAAGTCATTCTGAGAATAGTGTATGCGGCGACCGAGTTGCTCTTGCCCGGCGTCAATACGGG
ATAATACCGCGCCACATAGCAGAACTTTAAAAGTGCTCATCATTGGAAAACGTTCTTCGGGGCGAAAACT
CTCAAGGATCTTACCGCTGTTGAGATCCAGTTCGATGTAACCCACTCGTGCACCCAACTGATCTTCAGCA
TCTTTTACTTTCACCAGCGTTTCTGGGTGAGCAAAAACAGGAAGGCAAAATGCCGCAAAAAAGGGAATAA
GGGCGACACGGAAATGTTGAATACTCATACTCTTCCTTTTTCAATATTATTGAAGCATTTATCAGGGTTA
TTGTCTCATGAGCGGATACATATTTGAATGTATTTAGAAAAATAAACAAATAGGGGTTCCGCGCACATTT
CCCCGAAAAGTGCCACCTGACGTC
